Addgene plasmid #74397: pISH-Stmn2
Purpose: Use to synthesize riboprobes for in situ hybridization (ISH) probe for Stmn2. Not for gene expression.
Depositing lab: Peter Mombaerts. Depositing organization: Max Planck Research Unit for Neurogenetics. Publication: Expression patterns of homeobox genes in the mouse vomeronasal organ at postnatal stages. Chang I, Parrilla M. Gene Expr Patterns. 2016 Jul;21(2):69-80. doi: 10.1016/j.gep.2016.08.001. Epub 2016 Aug 9. PubMed 27521061.
Backbone
  Vector backbone: pGEM-T easy
  Backbone manufacturer: Promega
  Backbone size w/o insert (bp): 3015
Growth in bacteria
  Bacterial resistance: Ampicillin, 100 μg/mL
  Growth temperature: 37°C
  Growth strain: DH5alpha
  Copy number: High Copy
Gene/Insert
  Gene/Insert name: stathmin-like 2 (alt name: Stmn2)
  Species: M. musculus (mouse)
  Insert size (bp): 970
  GenBank ID: NM_025285.2
  Entrez Gene: Stmn2 (a.k.a. SCG10, Scgn10, Stmb2)
  Cloning method: Unknown
  Sequencing primers: 5′ T7; 3′ SP6
Terms and licenses: Academic/Nonprofit Terms; Industry Terms: Not Available to Industry
Depositor comments: ApaI digestion and SP6 RNA polymerase for antisense probe
How to cite: pISH-Stmn2 was a gift from Peter Mombaerts (Addgene plasmid # 74397 ; http://n2t.net/addgene:74397 ; RRID:Addgene_74397)
