[The description below was written by a language model from this plasmid's Addgene catalogue record and pLannotate feature annotations shown in this document.]
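Description:
pISH-Stmn2 is a riboprobe template plasmid built on the pGEM-T Easy cloning vector, carrying a roughly 970 bp fragment of mouse stathmin-like 2 (Stmn2, also known as SCG10) cDNA. It is intended only for in vitro synthesis of labelled RNA probes for in situ hybridization and is explicitly not an expression construct; there is no eukaryotic promoter or other element for expression in animal cells. The plasmid is propagated in E. coli at high copy number from a ColE1/pUC-type origin and is selected with ampicillin through the β-lactamase gene and its native promoter. An f1 phage origin is also present, a standard backbone element that allows single-stranded DNA production.

The insert sits in the multiple cloning site, interrupting the lacZα region of the backbone, and is flanked by opposing bacteriophage T7 and SP6 RNA polymerase promoters. This arrangement allows run-off transcription of either strand after the plasmid is linearized on the far side of the insert. According to the depositor, cutting with ApaI and transcribing with SP6 polymerase yields the antisense probe, which detects Stmn2 mRNA; transcription from the T7 side would therefore give the sense strand, commonly used as a control, although the record does not specify an enzyme for that. The automated feature table does not annotate the Stmn2 insert itself, and the short hit to a hornet peptide near the SP6 promoter, like the small lacI and bom fragments, is most likely an annotation artefact or backbone remnant. The plasmid was deposited with a study of gene expression patterns in the postnatal mouse vomeronasal organ.
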