Features (pLannotate 1.2.2; 13 found; start..end, strand, type, name):
   1029..1100    -  CDS            VESPI_VESMG (fragment): Experimental evidence at protein level: Swiss-Prot protein existence level 1. Shows contractile activity on isolated ileum smooth muscle. From Vespa magnifica (Hornet).
   1112..1130    -  promoter       SP6 promoter: promoter for bacteriophage SP6 RNA polymerase
   1172..1188    -  protein_bind   lac operator: The lac repressor binds to the lac operator to inhibit transcription in E. coli. This inhibition can be relieved by adding lactose or isopropyl-β-D-thiogalactopyranoside (IPTG). lac repressor encoded by lacI
   1196..1226    -  promoter       lac promoter: promoter for the E. coli lac operon
   1241..1262    -  protein_bind   CAP binding site: CAP binding activates transcription in the presence of cAMP. E. coli catabolite activator protein
   1275..1367    -  CDS            lacI (fragment): lac repressor; lacI; The lac repressor binds to the lac operator to inhibit transcription in E. coli. This inhibition can be relieved by adding lactose or isopropyl-β-D-thiogalactopyranoside (IPTG).
   1550..2138    -  rep_origin     ori: high-copy-number ColE1/pMB1/pBR322/pUC origin of replication
   2309..3169    -  CDS            AmpR: β-lactamase; bla; confers resistance to ampicillin, carbenicillin, and related antibiotics
   3170..3274    -  promoter       AmpR promoter: bla
   3301..3351    +  misc_feature   bom (fragment): basis of mobility region from pBR322
   3379..3807    -  rep_origin     f1 ori (sequence partly withheld): f1 bacteriophage origin of replication; arrow indicates direction of (+) strand synthesis
   3811..3968    -  CDS            lacZα (fragment): LacZα fragment of β-galactosidase; lacZ fragment
   3971..2       +  promoter       T7 promoter (across the origin): promoter for bacteriophage T7 RNA polymerase
>Addgene plasmid #74397 | pISH-Stmn2 | addgene full sequence | sequence record 146469 | Addgene assembled sequence
GGGCGAATTGGGCCCGACGTCGCATGCTCCCGGCCGCCATGGCGGCCGCGGGAATTCGATTCAGGTTGAA
CTGTCTGGCTGAAGCAATGGCGGGTATGGCAAGCCCCTCCCATAGTAAATCCCCCTGCCTATATTATAAT
GGATCATGCGATATCAGTATGGGAAGTGTATGACATGGTTTAAAAAGAACTCATTATGAAAAACAAAACA
AAAAACAGAATCAAAAATAAAATAAAAATCAATGCGGTCTCTTTGCAGAATGTTTTGCTTGATGTTTAAA
AAAGTACCTTGGATCTTATTTTGTAAATATTTACATTTTTGTTAAAAAATACAAGTATTGCATTATGCAA
GTTATTTCATGATCTTACATGTCCTGTAACAGGCTTTTGACGTTGTGTCTTTCCACTCAGATGGATTTGC
TAGGTCTGTTCTTTTGGAAGCCCCACTCAGTCCCTGCCCTTTTCATTCCAACCGAAAAATGAGGTCAGTA
GACAGTCTATGGTGCTAGAAACCCACCATTGCCTAATGACCTAGATGACTCCGTAATCTCTGAGCGTGAC
CAAGACCACACCTAGATCGTGGGTACTGTGTGTCCATGTGAACCTCCACATTTGCTCGTAATCTGCTTCC
TGCCTAGAAGCGGCAAAGCCAGGCTAAGGGAATCTACCAGTCATAGCACTTATGTCTGCTCCTCATGGAT
TACGCGCTACACATGTGTTTGGGTTTTAGAAACAGGTGCATGTGAAGACAAATCTGAGCTCAGTCAGGGT
AGAAGCGAAAGGCTGAACCTTCCAACGTGCTGATCACAAACGCAAAGCCAGAGGGTTCAAGCAGCCATGG
GATTGTTCTTCATGAAGTGGGCTTATTTCTCTCATTTTAGTTATTATGATGGGATGAATTAATTGACATG
TCGGGTGGCTTATCTGTGGGTGCCATGGGTGATGATGTTCATTTTAAGCTTTTGCCTGTAGTACAAGCAC
ATAATGCTACTGAACGTTTTTCCACTTGGAGACTGTGAGCTGGTTGCTGCAAATCACTAGTGAATTCGCG
GCCGCCTGCAGGTCGACCATATGGGAGAGCTCCCAACGCGTTGGATGCATAGCTTGAGTATTCTATAGTG
TCACCTAAATAGCTTGGCGTAATCATGGTCATAGCTGTTTCCTGTGTGAAATTGTTATCCGCTCACAATT
CCACACAACATACGAGCCGGAAGCATAAAGTGTAAAGCCTGGGGTGCCTAATGAGTGAGCTAACTCACAT
TAATTGCGTTGCGCTCACTGCCCGCTTTCCAGTCGGGAAACCTGTCGTGCCAGCTGCATTAATGAATCGG
CCAACGCGCGGGGAGAGGCGGTTTGCGTATTGGGCGCTCTTCCGCTTCCTCGCTCACTGACTCGCTGCGC
TCGGTCGTTCGGCTGCGGCGAGCGGTATCAGCTCACTCAAAGGCGGTAATACGGTTATCCACAGAATCAG
GGGATAACGCAGGAAAGAACATGTGAGCAAAAGGCCAGCAAAAGGCCAGGAACCGTAAAAAGGCCGCGTT
GCTGGCGTTTTTCCATAGGCTCCGCCCCCCTGACGAGCATCACAAAAATCGACGCTCAAGTCAGAGGTGG
CGAAACCCGACAGGACTATAAAGATACCAGGCGTTTCCCCCTGGAAGCTCCCTCGTGCGCTCTCCTGTTC
CGACCCTGCCGCTTACCGGATACCTGTCCGCCTTTCTCCCTTCGGGAAGCGTGGCGCTTTCTCATAGCTC
ACGCTGTAGGTATCTCAGTTCGGTGTAGGTCGTTCGCTCCAAGCTGGGCTGTGTGCACGAACCCCCCGTT
CAGCCCGACCGCTGCGCCTTATCCGGTAACTATCGTCTTGAGTCCAACCCGGTAAGACACGACTTATCGC
CACTGGCAGCAGCCACTGGTAACAGGATTAGCAGAGCGAGGTATGTAGGCGGTGCTACAGAGTTCTTGAA
GTGGTGGCCTAACTACGGCTACACTAGAAGAACAGTATTTGGTATCTGCGCTCTGCTGAAGCCAGTTACC
TTCGGAAAAAGAGTTGGTAGCTCTTGATCCGGCAAACAAACCACCGCTGGTAGCGGTGGTTTTTTTGTTT
GCAAGCAGCAGATTACGCGCAGAAAAAAAGGATCTCAAGAAGATCCTTTGATCTTTTCTACGGGGTCTGA
CGCTCAGTGGAACGAAAACTCACGTTAAGGGATTTTGGTCATGAGATTATCAAAAAGGATCTTCACCTAG
ATCCTTTTAAATTAAAAATGAAGTTTTAAATCAATCTAAAGTATATATGAGTAAACTTGGTCTGACAGTT
ACCAATGCTTAATCAGTGAGGCACCTATCTCAGCGATCTGTCTATTTCGTTCATCCATAGTTGCCTGACT
CCCCGTCGTGTAGATAACTACGATACGGGAGGGCTTACCATCTGGCCCCAGTGCTGCAATGATACCGCGA
GACCCACGCTCACCGGCTCCAGATTTATCAGCAATAAACCAGCCAGCCGGAAGGGCCGAGCGCAGAAGTG
GTCCTGCAACTTTATCCGCCTCCATCCAGTCTATTAATTGTTGCCGGGAAGCTAGAGTAAGTAGTTCGCC
AGTTAATAGTTTGCGCAACGTTGTTGCCATTGCTACAGGCATCGTGGTGTCACGCTCGTCGTTTGGTATG
GCTTCATTCAGCTCCGGTTCCCAACGATCAAGGCGAGTTACATGATCCCCCATGTTGTGCAAAAAAGCGG
TTAGCTCCTTCGGTCCTCCGATCGTTGTCAGAAGTAAGTTGGCCGCAGTGTTATCACTCATGGTTATGGC
AGCACTGCATAATTCTCTTACTGTCATGCCATCCGTAAGATGCTTTTCTGTGACTGGTGAGTACTCAACC
AAGTCATTCTGAGAATAGTGTATGCGGCGACCGAGTTGCTCTTGCCCGGCGTCAATACGGGATAATACCG
CGCCACATAGCAGAACTTTAAAAGTGCTCATCATTGGAAAACGTTCTTCGGGGCGAAAACTCTCAAGGAT
CTTACCGCTGTTGAGATCCAGTTCGATGTAACCCACTCGTGCACCCAACTGATCTTCAGCATCTTTTACT
TTCACCAGCGTTTCTGGGTGAGCAAAAACAGGAAGGCAAAATGCCGCAAAAAAGGGAATAAGGGCGACAC
GGAAATGTTGAATACTCATACTCTTCCTTTTTCAATATTATTGAAGCATTTATCAGGGTTATTGTCTCAT
GAGCGGATACATATTTGAATGTATTTAGAAAAATAAACAAATAGGGGTTCCGCGCACATTTCCCCGAAAA
GTGCCACCTGATGCGGTGTGAAATACCGCACAGATGCGTAAGGAGAAAATACCGCATCAGGAAATTGTAA
GCGTTAATATTTTGTTAAAATTCGCGTTAAATTTTTGTTAAATCAGCTCATTTTTTAACCAATAGGCCGA
AATCGGCAAAATCCCTTATAAATCAAAAGAATAGACCGAGATAGGGT
[37 nt withheld, positions 3478-3514]
AAAGAACGTGGACTCCAACGTCAAAGG
[49 nt withheld, positions 3542-3590]
T
[91 nt withheld, positions 3592-3682]
G
[124 nt withheld, positions 3684-3807]
CCATTCGCCATTCAGGCTGCGCAACTGTTGGGAAGGGCGATCGGTGCGGGCCTCTTCGCTATTACGCCAG
CTGGCGAAAGGGGGATGTGCTGCAAGGCGATTAAGTTGGGTAACGCCAGGGTTTTCCCAGTCACGACGTT
GTAAAACGACGGCCAGTGAATTGTAATACGACTCACTATA
