>Addgene plasmid #74397 | pISH-Stmn2 | depositor partial sequence | sequence record 140245 | insert
CAGGTTGAACTGTCTGGCTGAAGCAATGGCGGGTATGGCAAGCCCCTCCCATAGTAAATCCCCCTGCCTA
TATTATAATGGATCATGCGATATCAGTATGGGAAGTGTATGACATGGTTTAAAAAGAACTCATTATGAAA
AACAAAACAAAAAACAGAATCAAAAATAAAATAAAAATCAATGCGGTCTCTTTGCAGAATGTTTTGCTTG
ATGTTTAAAAAAGTACCTTGGATCTTATTTTGTAAATATTTACATTTTTGTTAAAAAATACAAGTATTGC
ATTATGCAAGTTATTTCATGATCTTACATGTCCTGTAACAGGCTTTTGACGTTGTGTCTTTCCACTCAGA
TGGATTTGCTAGGTCTGTTCTTTTGGAAGCCCCACTCAGTCCCTGCCCTTTTCATTCCAACCGAAAAATG
AGGTCAGTAGACAGTCTATGGTGCTAGAAACCCACCATTGCCTAATGACCTAGATGACTCCGTAATCTCT
GAGCGTGACCAAGACCACACCTAGATCGTGGGTACTGTGTGTCCATGTGAACCTCCACATTTGCTCGTAA
TCTGCTTCCTGCCTAGAAGCGGCAAAGCCAGGCTAAGGGAATCTACCAGTCATAGCACTTATGTCTGCTC
CTCATGGATTACGCGCTACACATGTGTTTGGGTTTTAGAAACAGGTGCATGTGAAGACAAATCTGAGCTC
AGTCAGGGTAGAAGCGAAAGGCTGAACCTTCCAACGTGCTGATCACAAACGCAAAGCCAGAGGGTTCAAG
CAGCCATGGGATTGTTCTTCATGAAGTGGGCTTATTTCTCTCATTTTAGTTATTATGATGGGATGAATTA
ATTGACATGTCGGGTGGCTTATCTGTGGGTGCCATGGGTGATGATGTTCATTTTAAGCTTTTGCCTGTAG
TACAAGCACATAATGCTACTGAACGTTTTTCCACTTGGAGACTGTGAGCTGGTTGCTGCA
