>Addgene plasmid #74397 | pISH-Stmn2 | addgene partial sequence | sequence record 142165 | T7 5'-TAATACGACTCACTATAGGG-3'
GCCGCGGGAATTCGATTCAGGTTGAACTGTCTGGCTGAAGCAATGGCGGGTATGGCAAGCCCCTCCCATA
GTAAATCCCCCTGCCTATATTATAATGGATCATGCGATATCAGTATGGGAAGTGTATGACATGGTTTAAA
AAGAACTCATTATGAAAAACAAAACAAAAAACAGAATCAAAAATAAAATAAAAATCAATGCGGTCTCTTT
GCAGAATGTTTTGCTTGATGTTTAAAAAAGTACCTTGGATCTTATTTTGTAAATATTTACATTTTTGTTA
AAAAATACAAGTATTGCATTATGCAAGTTATTTCATGATCTTACATGTCCTGTAACAGGCTTTTGACGTT
GTGTCTTTCCACTCAGATGGATTTGCTAGGTCTGTTCTTTTGGAAGCCCCACTCAGTCCCTGCCCTTTTC
ATTCCAACCGAAAAATGAGGTCAGTAGACAGTCTATGGTGCTAGAAACCCACCATTGCCTAATGACCTAG
ATGACTCCGTAATCTCTGAGCGTGACCAAGACCACACCTAGATCGTGGGTACTGTGTGTCCATGTGAACC
TCCACATTTGCTCGTAATCTGCTTCCTGCCTAGAAGCGGCAAAGCCAGGCTAAGGGAATCTACCAGTCAT
AGCACTTATGTCTGCTCCTCATGGATTACGCGCTACACATGTGTTTGGGTTTTAGAAACAGGTGCATGTG
AAGACAAATCTGAGCTCAGTCAGGGTAGAAGCGAAAGGCTGAACCTTCCAACGTGCTGATCACAAACGCA
AAGCCAGAGGGTTCAAGCAGCCATGGGATTGTTCTTCATGAAGTGGGCTTATTTCTCTCATTTTAGTTAT
TATGA
