>Addgene plasmid #74397 | pISH-Stmn2 | addgene partial sequence | sequence record 142166 | SP6 5'-ATTTAGGTGACACTATAG-3'
GGAGCTCTCCCATATGGTCGACCTGCAGGCGGCCGCGAATTCACTAGTGATTTGCAGCAACCAGCTCACA
GTCTCCAAGTGGAAAAACGTTCAGTAGCATTATGTGCTTGTACTACAGGCAAAAGCTTAAAATGAACATC
ATCACCCATGGCACCCACAGATAAGCCACCCGACATGTCAATTAATTCATCCCATCATAATAACTAAAAT
GAGAGAAATAAGCCCACTTCATGAAGAACAATCCCATGGCTGCTTGAACCCTCTGGCTTTGCGTTTGTGA
TCAGCACGTTGGAAGGTTCAGCCTTTCGCTTCTACCCTGACTGAGCTCAGATTTGTCTTCACATGCACCT
GTTTCTAAAACCCAAACACATGTGTAGCGCGTAATCCATGAGGAGCAGACATAAGTGCTATGACTGGTAG
ATTCCCTTAGCCTGGCTTTGCCGCTTCTAGGCAGGAAGCAGATTACGAGCAAATGTGGAGGTTCACATGG
ACACACAGTACCCACGATCTAGGTGTGGTCTTGGTCACGCTCAGAGATTACGGAGTCATCTAGGTCATTA
GGCAATGGTGGGTTTCTAGCACCATAGACTGTCTACTGACCTCATTTTTCGGTTGGAATGAAAAGGGCAG
GGACTGAGTGGGGCTTCCAAAAGAACAGACCTAGCAAATCCATCTGAGTGGAAAGACACAACGTCAAAAG
CCTGTTACAGGACATGTAAGATCATGAAATAACTTGCATAATGCAATACTTGTATTTTTTAACAAAAATG
TAAATATTTACAAAATAAGATCCAAGGTACTTTTTTAAACATCAAGCAAAACATTCTGCAAAGAGACCGC
ATTGATTTTTATTTTATTTTTGATTCTGTTTTTTGTTTTGTTTTTCATAATGAGTTCTTTTTAAACCATG
TCATACACTTCCCATACTGATATCGCATGATCCATTATAATATAGGCAGGGGGATT
